>Addgene plasmid #173374 | RVD-GT7 | addgene full sequence | sequence record 361550 | Addgene NGS Result
CCAAAGCTGGTCTCAACTTGCAATCGCTACAACTTGCTCGGGCGTCAGGCCGTGGGCTTGACAGAGAACT
GGTAGAAGGCGCTGAACAGTCTCAAGAGCCTGTTTGCCACCCCCATTACTAGCAATCGCTACAACTTGCT
CCGGAGTCAGACCGTGGGCTTGACAGAGAACTGGCAGTAGGCGCTGTACGGTTTCAAGAGCCTGTTTGCC
ACCATTGTTACTGGCTCGAGACCATATCTGGTCGAGCCACCCATGACCAAAATCCCTTAACGTGAGTTAC
GCGTCGTTCCACTGAGCGTCAGACCCCGTAGAAAAGATCAAAGGATCTTCTTGAGATCCTTTTTTTCTGC
GCGTAATCTGCTGCTTGCAAACAAAAAAACCACCGCTACCAGCGGTGGTTTGTTTGCCGGATCAAGAGCT
ACCAACTCTTTTTCCGAAGGTAACTGGCTTCAGCAGAGCGCAGATACCAAATACTGTTCTTCTAGTGTAG
CCGTAGTTAGGCCACCACTTCAAGAACTCTGTAGCACCGCCTACATACCTCGCTCTGCTAATCCTGTTAC
CAGTGGCTGCTGCCAGTGGCGATAAGTCGTGTCTTACCGGGTTGGACTCAAGACGATAGTTACCGGATAA
GGCGCAGCGGTCGGGCTGAACGGGGGGTTCGTGCACACAGCCCAGCTTGGAGCGAACGACCTACACCGAA
CTGAGATACCTACAGCGTGAGCTATGAGAAAGCGCCACGCTTCCCGAAGGGAGAAAGGCGGACAGGTATC
CGGTAAGCGGCAGGGTCGGAACAGGAGAGCGCACGAGGGAGCTTCCAGGGGGAAACGCCTGGTATCTTTA
TAGTCCTGTCGGGTTTCGCCACCTCTGACTTGAGCGTCGATTTTTGTGATGCTCGTCAGGGGGGCGGAGC
CTATGGAAAAACGCCAGCAACGCGGCCTTTTTACGGTTCCTGGCCTTTTGCTGGCCTTTTGCTCACATGT
TCTTTCCTGCGTTATCCACAGAATCAGGGGATAACGCAGGAAAGAACATGAATTAATTCTCATGTTTGAC
AGCTTATCATCGATTAGCTTTAATGCGGTAGTTTATCACAGTTAAATTGCTAACGCAGTCAGGCACCGTG
TATGAAATCTAACAATGCGCTCATCGTCATCCTCGGCACCGTCACCCTGGATGCTGTAGGCATAGGCTTG
GTTATGCCGGTACTGCCGGGCCTCTTGCGGGATATCGTCCATTCCGACAGCATCGCCAGTCACTATGGCG
TGCTGCTAGCGCTATATGCGTTGATGCAATTTCTATGCGCACCCGTTCTCGGAGCACTGTCCGACCGCTT
TGGCCGCCGCCCAGTCCTGCTCGCTTCGCTACTTGGAGCCACTATCGACTACGCGATCATGGCGACCACA
CCCGTCCTGTGGATTCTCTACGCCGGACGCATCGTGGCCGGCATCACCGGCGCCACAGGTGCGGTTGCTG
GCGCCTATATCGCCGACATCACCGATGGGGAAGATCGGGCTCGCCACTTCGGGCTCATGAGCGCTTGTTT
CGGCGTGGGTATGGTGGCAGGCCCCGTGGCCGGGGGACTGTTGGGCGCCATCTCCTTACATGCACCATTC
CTTGCGGCGGCGGTGCTCAACGGCCTCAACCTACTACTGGGCTGCTTCCTAATGCAGGAGTCGCATAAGG
GAGAGCGCCGACCCATGCCCTTGAGAGCCTTCAACCCAGTCAGCTCCTTCCGGTGGGCGCGGGGCATGAC
TATCGTCGCCGCACTTATGACTGTCTTCTTTATCATGCAACTCGTAGGACAGGTGCCGGCAGCGCTCTGG
GTCATTTTCGGCGAGGACCGCTTTCGCTGGAGCGCGACGATGATCGGCCTGTCGCTTGCGGTATTCGGAA
TCTTGCACGCCCTCGCTCAAGCCTTCGTCACTGGTCCCGCCACCAAACGTTTCGGCGAGAAGCAGGCCAT
TATCGCCGGCATGGCGGCCGACGCGCTGGGCTACGTCTTGCTGGCGTTCGCGACGCGAGGCTGGATGGCC
TTCCCCATTATGATTCTTCTCGCTTCCGGCGGCATCGGGATGCCCGCGTTGCAGGCCATGCTGTCCAGGC
AGGTAGATGACGACCATCAGGGACAGCTTCAAGGATCGCTCGCGGCTCTTACCAGCCTAACTTCGATCAT
TGGACCGCTGATCGTCACGGCGATTTATGCCGCCTCGGCGAGCACATGGAACGGGTTGGCATGGATTGTA
GGCGCCGCCCTATACCTTGTCTGCCTCCCCGCGTTGCGTCGCGGTGCATGGAGCCGGGCCACCTCGACCT
GAATGGAAGCCGGCGGCACCTCGCTAACGGATTCACCACTCCAAGAATTGGAGCCAATCAATTCTTGCGG
AGAACTGTGAATGCGCAAACCAACCCTTGATCGGGGAAGAACAGTATGTCGAGCTATTTTTTGACTTACT
GGGGATCAAGCCTGATTGGGAGAAAATAAAATATCCCCTATAGTGAGTCGTATTACATGGTCATAGCTGT
TTCCTGGCAGCTCTGGCCCGTGTCTCAAAATCTCTGATGTTACATTGCACAAGATAAAAATATATCATCA
TGCCTCCTCTAGA
Features (pLannotate 1.2.2; 6 found; start..end, strand, type, name):
    331..919     +  rep_origin     ori: high-copy-number ColE1/pMB1/pBR322/pUC origin of replication
    991..1030    -  rep_origin     RSF ori (fragment): Plasmids containing the RSF 1030 origin of replication can be propagated in E. coli cells that contain additional plasmids with compatible origins.
   1046..1074    +  promoter       tet promoter: E. coli promoter for tetracycline efflux protein gene
   1122..2312    +  CDS            TcR: tetracycline efflux protein; tet; confers resistance to tetracycline
   2410..2484    +  CDS            KanR (fragment): aminoglycoside phosphotransferase; aphA-3; confers resistance to kanamycin
   2487..2505    -  promoter       T7 promoter: promoter for bacteriophage T7 RNA polymerase
