[The description below was written by a language model from this plasmid's Addgene catalogue record and pLannotate feature annotations shown in this document.]
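Description:
RVD-GT7 is a small (about 2.6 kb) bacterial module plasmid belonging to a library of pre-made TALE repeat units used for one-step assembly of custom repeat-variable diresidue (RVD) arrays. Its synthetic insert is a dimer of two TALE repeats carrying the RVDs NN and NG, which conventionally recognise G and T respectively, as the "GT" in the name reflects. The dimer is designated for position 7 of the array. According to the depositor, the insert was placed into the TA cloning site of a tetracycline-resistant T vector. The exact cloning junctions are not recorded, and the repeat dimer itself is not picked up as a feature in the automated annotation.

The annotated backbone is minimal. A high-copy ColE1/pUC-type origin drives replication in E. coli, and a tetracycline efflux gene (TcR) expressed from its native tet promoter provides selection. The remaining hits are short remnants: a fragment of the RSF origin, a small piece of a kanamycin resistance gene, and a T7 promoter. These are probably leftovers of vector construction rather than functional parts, and nothing in the record indicates that the repeat dimer is meant to be expressed from this plasmid.

The plasmid instead serves as a donor of a positioned building block. It is combined with other position-specific dimer modules and a recipient vector to generate full-length TALE DNA-binding domains. The stated applications are the construction of DdCBEs, the TALE-guided DddA-derived cytosine base editors used for mitochondrial DNA editing, as well as other TALE-based tools. The associated work used such editors to model mitochondrial diseases in zebrafish.
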