Addgene plasmid #173374: RVD-GT7
Purpose: One-step assembly of custom RVD arrays to construct DdCBE, TALE, etc.
Depositing lab: Bin Shen. Depositing organization: Nanjing Medical University. Publication: Precision modeling of mitochondrial diseases in zebrafish via DdCBE-mediated mtDNA base editing. Guo J, Zhang X, Chen X, Sun H, Dai Y, Wang J, Qian X, Tan L, Lou X, Shen B. Cell Discov. 2021 Sep 3;7(1):78. doi: 10.1038/s41421-021-00307-9. PubMed 34480028.
Backbone
  Vector backbone: TetR T vector
  Vector type: Unspecified
Growth in bacteria
  Bacterial resistance: Tetracycline, 10 μg/mL
  Growth temperature: 37°C
  Growth strain: DH5alpha
  Copy number: High Copy
Gene/Insert
  Gene/Insert name: NN-NG dimer RVD at Position7
  Species: Synthetic
  Mutation: no
  Cloning method: Restriction Enzyme; 5′ cloning site Unknown (unknown if destroyed)
Terms and licenses: Academic/Nonprofit Terms; Industry Terms: Not Available to Industry
Depositor comments: RVD is inserted into TA site of TetR T vector
How to cite: RVD-GT7 was a gift from Bin Shen (Addgene plasmid # 173374 ; http://n2t.net/addgene:173374 ; RRID:Addgene_173374)
