>Addgene plasmid #173374 | RVD-GT7 | depositor partial sequence | sequence record 336329 | RVD flanked by two Bsa I sites
GGTCTCGAGCCAGTAACAATGGTGGCAAACAGGCTCTTGAAACCGTACAGCGCCTACTGCCAGTTCTCTG
TCAAGCCCACGGTCTGACTCCGGAGCAAGTTGTAGCGATTGCTAGTAATGGGGGTGGCAAACAGGCTCTT
GAGACTGTTCAGCGCCTTCTACCAGTTCTCTGTCAAGCCCACGGCCTGACGCCCGAGCAAGTTGTAGCGA
TTGCAAGTTGAGACC
